>Addgene plasmid #18117 | pBABE myc-Raptor S722A/S792A | addgene partial sequence | sequence record 23985 | pBABE-5
CGGCGGACCAGNNGTGGTGGTCGTAGGAATTCCCGAACCGACAGTCGGTCTCTTCACCAAGGCCATTCGN
GCCACCATGGAGCAAAAGCTCATTTCTGAGGAAGATCTCAATGGTGGTGGTGGTGGGTCGACGATGGAGT
CCGAAATGCTGCAATCGCCTCTTCTGGGCCTGGGGGAGGAAGATGAGGCTGATCTTACAGACTGGAACCT
ACCTTTGGCTTTTATGAAAAAGAGGCACTGTGAGAAAATTGAAGGCTCCAAATCCTTAGCTCAGAGCTGG
AGGATGAAGGATCGGATGAAGACAGTCAGTGTTGCCTTAGTTTTGTGCCTGAATGTTGGTGTGGACCCTC
CCGATGTGGTGAAGACCACGCCCTGTGCACGCTTGGAATGCTGGATCGATCCTCTGTCGATGGGTCCTCA
GAAAGCTCTGGAAACCATCGGTGCAAATTTACAGAAGCAGTACGAGAACTGGCAGCCAAGGGCCCGGTAC
AAGCAGAGCCTTGACCCAACTGTGGATGAAGTCAAGAAGCTCTGCACGTCCTTACGTCGCAACGCCAAGG
AGGAGCGAGTCCTCTTTCACTACAATGGCCACGGGGCCCCCGGGCCCACAGTCAACGGGGAGGTCNGGGT
TGTTCAACAAGAACTACACGCANTACATCCCTCTGTCCATATATGACCTGCAGACGTGGATGGGCAGCCC
NACGATCTTCGTCTACGACTGCTCCAATGCTGGCTTGATCGTCAAGTCCTTCAAGCAGTTCGCACTACAG
CGGGNCAGAGCTGGNGTANCTGCATCACCCAAATCACCTCTGCTCAANGCNTTGCTCC
