[The description below was written by a language model from this plasmid's Addgene catalogue record.]
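Description:
pBABE myc-Raptor S722A/S792A is a retroviral mammalian expression plasmid built on the pBABE-hygro backbone. It is propagated in E. coli under ampicillin selection, and transduced or transfected mammalian cells can be selected with hygromycin. No feature table is provided, so the promoter and other regulatory elements are not explicitly recorded. pBABE vectors are generally Moloney murine leukemia virus-based designs in which the viral long terminal repeats flank a packaging signal and the cloning site, the 5′ LTR drives the insert, and a separate internal promoter drives the drug-resistance gene. When supplied with viral proteins in a packaging cell line, such a vector yields replication-defective retrovirus that integrates stably into dividing target cells.

The insert is human Raptor (RPTOR), the regulatory-associated scaffold protein of mTOR complex 1, carrying an N-terminal Myc epitope tag for detection and immunoprecipitation. Two serines, S722 and S792, are replaced by alanine, which cannot be phosphorylated. According to the depositor's notes, an existing myc-Raptor plasmid was mutated at these two positions. The coding sequence was then PCR amplified with EcoRI and XhoI ends, ligated into pBABE-hygro and fully sequenced. Joining the XhoI end to the vector's SalI site explains why the 3′ site is recorded as destroyed.

The associated publication concerns AMPK phosphorylation of raptor as a metabolic checkpoint. This suggests the construct serves as a phosphorylation-deficient mutant, stably expressed to test how loss of phosphorylation at these residues affects mTORC1 signalling and cellular responses to energy stress, typically in comparison with wild-type myc-Raptor.
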