Addgene plasmid #18117: pBABE myc-Raptor S722A/S792A
Depositing lab: Reuben Shaw. Depositing organization: Salk Institute for Biological Studies. Publication: AMPK phosphorylation of raptor mediates a metabolic checkpoint. Gwinn DM, Shackelford DB, Egan DF, Mihaylova MM, Mery A, Vasquez DS, Turk BE, Shaw RJ. Mol Cell. 2008 Apr 25. 30(2):214-26. 10.1016/j.molcel.2008.03.003 PubMed 18439900.
Backbone
  Vector backbone: pBABE-hygro
  Backbone size w/o insert (bp): 5558
  Vector type: Mammalian Expression, Retroviral
  Selectable markers: Hygromycin
Growth in bacteria
  Bacterial resistance: Ampicillin, 100 μg/mL
  Growth temperature: 37°C
  Growth strain: DH5alpha
  Copy number: Unknown
Gene/Insert
  Gene/Insert name: Raptor
  Species: H. sapiens (human)
  Mutation: S722A, S792A
  GenBank ID: BC136654
  Entrez Gene: RPTOR (a.k.a. KOG1, Mip1)
  Tag / fusion protein: Myc (N terminal on insert)
  Cloning method: Restriction Enzyme; 5′ cloning site EcoRI (unknown if destroyed); 3′ cloning site SalI (destroyed during cloning)
  Sequencing primers: 5′ pBABE 5'; 3′ pBABE 3'
Terms and licenses: Academic/Nonprofit Terms; Industry Terms: Not Available to Industry
Depositor comments: Addgene #1859 was mutated at two serine residues, then PCR amplified with primers containing EcoRI and XhoI, then ligated into pBABE-hygro and fully sequenced
How to cite: pBABE myc-Raptor S722A/S792A was a gift from Reuben Shaw (Addgene plasmid # 18117 ; http://n2t.net/addgene:18117 ; RRID:Addgene_18117)
